Addgene plasmid #204542: pGEX6P-1-MVP delta607-623aa
Purpose: Expresses GST-tagged MVP delta607-623aa in E.coli
Depositing lab: Masaaki Komatsu. Depositing organization: Juntendo University. Publication: Integrated proteomics identifies p62-dependent selective autophagy of the supramolecular vault complex. Kurusu R, Fujimoto Y, Morishita H, Noshiro D, Takada S, Yamano K, Tanaka H, Arai R, Kageyama S, Funakoshi T, Komatsu-Hirota S, Taka H, Kazuno S, Miura Y, Koike M, Wakai T, Waguri S, Noda NN, Komatsu M. Dev Cell. 2023 May 9:S1534-5807(23)00191-0. doi: 10.1016/j.devcel.2023.04.015. PubMed 37192622.
Backbone
  Vector backbone: pGEX6P-1
  Vector type: Bacterial Expression
Growth in bacteria
  Bacterial resistance: Ampicillin, 100 μg/mL
  Growth temperature: 37°C
  Growth strain: DH5alpha
  Copy number: High Copy
Gene/Insert
  Gene/Insert name: MVP
  Species: H. sapiens (human)
  Mutation: delta607-623aa
  Entrez Gene: MVP (a.k.a. LRP, VAULT1)
  Cloning method: Ligation Independent Cloning
Terms and licenses: Academic/Nonprofit Terms; Industry Terms: Not Available to Industry
How to cite: pGEX6P-1-MVP delta607-623aa was a gift from Masaaki Komatsu (Addgene plasmid # 204542 ; http://n2t.net/addgene:204542 ; RRID:Addgene_204542)
