[The description below was written by a language model from this plasmid's Addgene catalogue record and pLannotate feature annotations shown in this document.]
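Description:
pGEX6P-1-MVP delta607-623aa is a bacterial expression plasmid built on the pGEX6P-1 backbone for producing a GST-tagged deletion mutant of human major vault protein (MVP, also known as LRP or VAULT1) in E. coli. It replicates from a high-copy ColE1/pMB1-type origin and is selected with ampicillin through the β-lactamase (AmpR) gene and its own promoter. The annotated sequence also shows backbone remnants typical of this vector family, including short rop and bom fragments, a lac promoter/operator with a lacZα fragment, and a small yciV fragment. None of these has a stated role in expression of the insert.

The expression cassette is driven by the tac promoter, a strong trp/lac hybrid, followed by a lac operator. The plasmid carries its own lacI gene, so the lac repressor holds transcription off until it is relieved by IPTG. Downstream lies the Schistosoma japonicum glutathione S-transferase coding sequence, followed after a short linker by the MVP open reading frame, giving an N-terminal GST fusion. pGEX6P vectors normally carry a protease cleavage site in this linker for tag removal, but the feature table does not annotate one. The insert, introduced by ligation-independent cloning, lacks residues 607–623 of MVP, the main structural component of the vault ribonucleoprotein particle.

The GST tag allows affinity capture on glutathione resin, which makes the plasmid suitable for purifying the recombinant mutant protein and for pull-down binding assays. The associated study concerns p62-dependent selective autophagy of the vault complex, so the deletion was presumably made to test this segment's contribution to an interaction, though the record does not state its specific function.
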