Features (pLannotate 1.2.2; 17 found; start..end, strand, type, name):
     20..136     -  CDS            yciV (fragment): RNAAM_ECOLI - Also known as trpH From Escherichia coli (strain K12).
    212..240     +  promoter       tac promoter: strong E. coli promoter; hybrid between the trp and lac UV5 promoters
    248..264     +  protein_bind   lac operator: The lac repressor binds to the lac operator to inhibit transcription in E. coli. This inhibition can be relieved by adding lactose or isopropyl-β-D-thiogalactopyranoside (IPTG). lac repressor encoded by lacI
    287..940     +  CDS            GST26_SCHJA: Experimental evidence at protein level: Swiss-Prot protein existence level 1. GST isoenzymes appear to play a central role in the parasite detoxification system. Other functions are also suspected including a role in increasing the solubility of haematin in the parasite gut. From Schistosoma japonicum (Blood fluke).
    989..3616    +  CDS            MVP: MVP_HUMAN - Also known as LRP. Experimental evidence at protein level: Swiss-Prot protein existence level 1. Required for normal vault structure. Vaults are multi-subunit structures that may act as scaffolds for proteins involved in signal transduction. Vaults may also play a role in nucleo-cytoplasmic transport. Down-regulates IFNG-mediated STAT1 signaling and subsequent activation of JAK. Down-regulates SRC activity and signaling through MAP kinases. From Homo sapiens (Human).
   3647..3686    +  CDS            rop (fragment): Rop protein, which maintains plasmids at low copy number; rop
   3788..3828    +  misc_feature   bom (fragment): basis of mobility region from pBR322
   3933..4037    +  promoter       AmpR promoter: bla
   4038..4898    +  CDS            AmpR: β-lactamase; bla; confers resistance to ampicillin, carbenicillin, and related antibiotics
   5069..5657    +  rep_origin     ori: high-copy-number ColE1/pMB1/pBR322/pUC origin of replication
   5843..5894    -  misc_feature   bom (fragment): basis of mobility region from pBR322
   5901..5978    +  promoter       lacI promoter: lacI
   5979..7061    +  CDS            lacI: lac repressor; lacI; The lac repressor binds to the lac operator to inhibit transcription in E. coli. This inhibition can be relieved by adding lactose or isopropyl-β-D-thiogalactopyranoside (IPTG).
   7074..7095    +  protein_bind   CAP binding site: CAP binding activates transcription in the presence of cAMP. E. coli catabolite activator protein
   7110..7140    +  promoter       lac promoter: promoter for the E. coli lac operon
   7148..7164    +  protein_bind   lac operator: The lac repressor binds to the lac operator to inhibit transcription in E. coli. This inhibition can be relieved by adding lactose or isopropyl-β-D-thiogalactopyranoside (IPTG). lac repressor encoded by lacI
   7184..7357    +  CDS            lacZα: LacZα fragment of β-galactosidase; lacZ fragment
>Addgene plasmid #204542 | pGEX6P-1-MVP delta607-623aa | addgene full sequence | sequence record 403788 | Addgene NGS Result
CGCGAATTATTTTTGATGGCGTTGGAATTAGCTTATCGACTGCACGGTGCACCAATGCTTCTGGCGTCAG
GCAGCCATCGGAAGCTGTGGTATGGCTGTGCAGGTCGTAAATCACTGCATAATTCGTGTCGCTCAAGGCG
CACTCCCGTTCTGGATAATGTTTTTTGCGCCGACATCATAACGGTTCTGGCAAATATTCTGAAATGAGCT
GTTGACAATTAATCATCGGCTCGTATAATGTGTGGAATTGTGAGCGGATAACAATTTCACACAGGAAACA
GTATTCATGTCCCCTATACTAGGTTATTGGAAAATTAAGGGCCTTGTGCAACCCACTCGACTTCTTTTGG
AATATCTTGAAGAAAAATATGAAGAGCATTTGTATGAGCGCGATGAAGGTGATAAATGGCGAAACAAAAA
GTTTGAATTGGGTTTGGAGTTTCCCAATCTTCCTTATTATATTGATGGTGATGTTAAATTAACACAGTCT
ATGGCCATCATACGTTATATAGCTGACAAGCACAACATGTTGGGTGGTTGTCCAAAAGAGCGTGCAGAGA
TTTCAATGCTTGAAGGAGCGGTTTTGGATATTAGATACGGTGTTTCGAGAATTGCATATAGTAAAGACTT
TGAAACTCTCAAAGTTGATTTTCTTAGCAAGCTACCTGAAATGCTGAAAATGTTCGAAGATCGTTTATGT
CATAAAACATATTTAAATGGTGATCATGTAACCCATCCTGACTTCATGTTGTATGACGCTCTTGATGTTG
TTTTATACATGGACCCAATGTGCCTGGATGCGTTCCCAAAATTAGTTTGTTTTAAAAAACGTATTGAAGC
TATCCCACAAATTGATAAGTACTTGAAATCCAGCAAGTATATAGCATGGCCTTTGCAGGGCTGGCAAGCC
ACGTTTGGTGGTGGCGACCATCCTCCAAAATCGGATCTGGAAGTTCTGTTCCAGGGGCCCCTGGGATCCC
CGGAATTCATGGCAACTGAAGAGTTCATCATCCGCATCCCCCCATACCACTATATCCATGTGCTGGACCA
GAACAGCAACGTGTCCCGTGTGGAGGTCGGGCCAAAGACCTACATCCGGCAGGACAATGAGAGGGTACTG
TTTGCCCCCATGCGCATGGTGACCGTCCCCCCACGTCACTACTGCACAGTGGCCAACCCTGTGTCTCGGG
ATGCCCAGGGCTTGGTGCTGTTTGATGTCACAGGGCAAGTTCGGCTTCGCCACGCTGACCTCGAGATCCG
GCTGGCCCAGGACCCCTTCCCCCTGTACCCAGGGGAGGTGCTGGAAAAGGACATCACACCCCTGCAGGTG
GTTCTGCCCAACACTGCCCTCCATCTAAAGGCGCTGCTTGATTTTGAGGATAAAGATGGAGACAAGGTGG
TGGCAGGAGATGAGTGGCTTTTCGAGGGACCTGGCACGTACATCCCCCGGAAGGAAGTGGAGGTCGTGGA
GATCATTCAGGCCACCATCATCAGGCAGAACCAGGCTCTGCGGCTCAGGGCCCGCAAGGAGTGCTGGGAC
CGGGACGGCAAGGAGAGGGTGACAGGGGAAGAATGGCTGGTCACCACAGTAGGGGCGTACCTCCCAGCGG
TGTTTGAGGAGGTTCTGGATTTGGTGGACGCCGTCATCCTTACGGAAAAGACAGCCCTGCACCTCCGGGC
TCGGCGGAACTTCCGGGACTTCAGGGGAGTGTCCCGCCGCACTGGGGAGGAGTGGCTGGTAACAGTGCAG
GACACAGAGGCCCACGTGCCAGATGTCCACGAGGAGGTGCTGGGGGTTGTGCCCATCACCACCCTGGGCC
CCCACAACTACTGCGTGATTCTCGACCCTGTCGGACCGGATGGCAAGAATCAGCTGGGGCAGAAGCGCGT
GGTCAAGGGAGAGAAGTCTTTTTTCCTCCAGCCAGGAGAGCAGCTGGAACAAGGCATCCAGGATGTGTAT
GTGCTGTCGGAGCAGCAGGGGCTGCTGCTGAGGGCCCTGCAGCCCCTGGAGGAGGGGGAGGATGAGGAGA
AGGTCTCACACCAGGCTGGGGACCACTGGCTCATCCGCGGACCCCTGGAGTATGTGCCATCTGCCAAAGT
GGAGGTGGTGGAGGAGCGCCAGGCCATCCCTCTAGACGAGAACGAGGGCATCTATGTGCAGGATGTCAAG
ACCGGAAAGGTGCGCGCTGTGATTGGAAGCACCTACATGCTGACCCAGGACGAAGTCCTGTGGGAGAAAG
AGCTGCCTCCCGGGGTGGAGGAGCTGCTGAACAAGGGGCAGGACCCTCTGGCAGACAGGGGTGAGAAGGA
CACAGCTAAGAGCCTCCAGCCCTTGGCGCCCCGGAACAAGACCCGTGTGGTCAGCTACCGCGTGCCCCAC
AACGCTGCGGTGCAGGTGTACGACTACCGAGAGAAGCGAGCCCGCGTGGTCTTCGGGCCTGAGCTGGTGT
CGCTGGGTCCTGAGGAGCAGTTCACAGTGTTGTCCCTCTCAGCTGGGCGGCCCAAGCGTCCCCATGCCCG
CCGTGCGCTCTGCCTGCTGCTGGGGCCTGACTTCTTCACAGACGTCATCACCATCGAAACGGCGGATCAT
GCCAGGCTGCAACTGCAGCTGGCCTACAACTGGCACTTTGAGGTGAATGACCGGAAGGACCCCCAAGAGA
CGGCCAAGCTCTTTTCAGTGCCAGACTTTGTAGGTGATGCCTGCAAAGCCATCGCATCCCGGGTGCGGGG
GGCCGTGGCCTCTGTCACTTTCGATGACTTCCATAAGAACTCAGCCCGCATCATTCGCACTGCTGTCTTT
GGCTTTGACCAGGCTGTCTTCCCCCAAAACGGGCTGGTGGTCAGCAGTGTGGACGTGCAGTCAGTGGAGC
CTGTGGATCAGAGGACCCGGGACGCCCTGCAACGCAGCGTCCAGCTGGCCATCGAGATCACCACCAACTC
CCAGGAAGCGGCGGCCAAGCATGAGGCTCAGAGACTGGAGCAGGAAGCCCGCGGCCGGCTTGAGCGGCAG
AAGATCCTGGACCAGTCAGAAGCCGAGAAAGCTCGCAAGGAACTTTTGGAGCTGGAGGCTCTGAGCATGG
CCGTGGAGAGCACCGGGACTGCCAAGGCGGAGGCCGAGTCCCGTGCGGAGGCAGCCCGGATTGAGGGAGA
AGGGTCCGTGCTGCAGGCCAAGCTAAAAGCACAGGCCTTGGCCATTGAAACGGAGGCTGAGCTCCAGAGG
GTCCAGAAGGTCCGAGAGCTGGAACTGGTCTATGCCCGGGCCCAGCTGGAGCTGGAGGTGAGCAAGGCTC
AGCAGCTGGCTGAGGTGGAGGTGAAGAAGTTCAAGCAGATGACAGAGGCCATAGGCCCCAGCACCATCAG
GGACCTTGCTGTGGCTGGGCCTGAGATGCAGGTAAAACTGCTCCAGTCCCTGGGCCTGAAATCAACCCTC
ATCACCGATGGCTCCACTCCCATCAACCTCTTCAACACAGCCTTTGGGCTGCTGGGGATGGGGCCCGAGG
GTCAGCCCCTGGGCAGAAGGGTGGCCAGTGGGCCCAGCCCTGGGGAGGGGATATCCCCCCAGTCTGCTCA
GGCCCCTCAAGCTCCTGGAGACAACCACGTGGTGCCTGTACTGCGCTAAGCGGCCGCATCGTGACTGACT
GACGATCTGCCTCGCGCGTTTCGGTGATGACGGTGAAAACCTCTGACACATGCAGCTCCCGGAGACGGTC
ACAGCTTGTCTGTAAGCGGATGCCGGGAGCAGACAAGCCCGTCAGGGCGCGTCAGCGGGTGTTGGCGGGT
GTCGGGGCGCAGCCATGACCCAGTCACGTAGCGATAGCGGAGTGTATAATTCTTGAAGACGAAAGGGCCT
CGTGATACGCCTATTTTTATAGGTTAATGTCATGATAATAATGGTTTCTTAGACGTCAGGTGGCACTTTT
CGGGGAAATGTGCGCGGAACCCCTATTTGTTTATTTTTCTAAATACATTCAAATATGTATCCGCTCATGA
GACAATAACCCTGATAAATGCTTCAATAATATTGAAAAAGGAAGAGTATGAGTATTCAACATTTCCGTGT
CGCCCTTATTCCCTTTTTTGCGGCATTTTGCCTTCCTGTTTTTGCTCACCCAGAAACGCTGGTGAAAGTA
AAAGATGCTGAAGATCAGTTGGGTGCACGAGTGGGTTACATCGAACTGGATCTCAACAGCGGTAAGATCC
TTGAGAGTTTTCGCCCCGAAGAACGTTTTCCAATGATGAGCACTTTTAAAGTTCTGCTATGTGGCGCGGT
ATTATCCCGTGTTGACGCCGGGCAAGAGCAACTCGGTCGCCGCATACACTATTCTCAGAATGACTTGGTT
GAGTACTCACCAGTCACAGAAAAGCATCTTACGGATGGCATGACAGTAAGAGAATTATGCAGTGCTGCCA
TAACCATGAGTGATAACACTGCGGCCAACTTACTTCTGACAACGATCGGAGGACCGAAGGAGCTAACCGC
TTTTTTGCACAACATGGGGGATCATGTAACTCGCCTTGATCGTTGGGAACCGGAGCTGAATGAAGCCATA
CCAAACGACGAGCGTGACACCACGATGCCTGCAGCAATGGCAACAACGTTGCGCAAACTATTAACTGGCG
AACTACTTACTCTAGCTTCCCGGCAACAATTAATAGACTGGATGGAGGCGGATAAAGTTGCAGGACCACT
TCTGCGCTCGGCCCTTCCGGCTGGCTGGTTTATTGCTGATAAATCTGGAGCCGGTGAGCGTGGGTCTCGC
GGTATCATTGCAGCACTGGGGCCAGATGGTAAGCCCTCCCGTATCGTAGTTATCTACACGACGGGGAGTC
AGGCAACTATGGATGAACGAAATAGACAGATCGCTGAGATAGGTGCCTCACTGATTAAGCATTGGTAACT
GTCAGACCAAGTTTACTCATATATACTTTAGATTGATTTAAAACTTCATTTTTAATTTAAAAGGATCTAG
GTGAAGATCCTTTTTGATAATCTCATGACCAAAATCCCTTAACGTGAGTTTTCGTTCCACTGAGCGTCAG
ACCCCGTAGAAAAGATCAAAGGATCTTCTTGAGATCCTTTTTTTCTGCGCGTAATCTGCTGCTTGCAAAC
AAAAAAACCACCGCTACCAGCGGTGGTTTGTTTGCCGGATCAAGAGCTACCAACTCTTTTTCCGAAGGTA
ACTGGCTTCAGCAGAGCGCAGATACCAAATACTGTCCTTCTAGTGTAGCCGTAGTTAGGCCACCACTTCA
AGAACTCTGTAGCACCGCCTACATACCTCGCTCTGCTAATCCTGTTACCAGTGGCTGCTGCCAGTGGCGA
TAAGTCGTGTCTTACCGGGTTGGACTCAAGACGATAGTTACCGGATAAGGCGCAGCGGTCGGGCTGAACG
GGGGGTTCGTGCACACAGCCCAGCTTGGAGCGAACGACCTACACCGAACTGAGATACCTACAGCGTGAGC
TATGAGAAAGCGCCACGCTTCCCGAAGGGAGAAAGGCGGACAGGTATCCGGTAAGCGGCAGGGTCGGAAC
AGGAGAGCGCACGAGGGAGCTTCCAGGGGGAAACGCCTGGTATCTTTATAGTCCTGTCGGGTTTCGCCAC
CTCTGACTTGAGCGTCGATTTTTGTGATGCTCGTCAGGGGGGCGGAGCCTATGGAAAAACGCCAGCAACG
CGGCCTTTTTACGGTTCCTGGCCTTTTGCTGGCCTTTTGCTCACATGTTCTTTCCTGCGTTATCCCCTGA
TTCTGTGGATAACCGTATTACCGCCTTTGAGTGAGCTGATACCGCTCGCCGCAGCCGAACGACCGAGCGC
AGCGAGTCAGTGAGCGAGGAAGCGGAAGAGCGCCTGATGCGGTATTTTCTCCTTACGCATCTGTGCGGTA
TTTCACACCGCATAAATTCCGACACCATCGAATGGCGCAAAACCTTTCGCGGTATGGCATGATAGCGCCC
GGAAGAGAGTCAATTCAGGGTGGTGAATGTGAAACCAGTAACGTTATACGATGTCGCAGAGTATGCCGGT
GTCTCTTATCAGACCGTTTCCCGCGTGGTGAACCAGGCCAGCCACGTTTCTGCGAAAACGCGGGAAAAAG
TGGAAGCGGCGATGGCGGAGCTGAATTACATTCCCAACCGCGTGGCACAACAACTGGCGGGCAAACAGTC
GTTGCTGATTGGCGTTGCCACCTCCAGTCTGGCCCTGCACGCGCCGTCGCAAATTGTCGCGGCGATTAAA
TCTCGCGCCGATCAACTGGGTGCCAGCGTGGTGGTGTCGATGGTAGAACGAAGCGGCGTCGAAGCCTGTA
AAGCGGCGGTGCACAATCTTCTCGCGCAACGCGTCAGTGGGCTGATCATTAACTATCCGCTGGATGACCA
GGATGCCATTGCTGTGGAAGCTGCCTGCACTAATGTTCCGGCGTTATTTCTTGATGTCTCTGACCAGACA
CCCATCAACAGTATTATTTTCTCCCATGAAGACGGTACGCGACTGGGCGTGGAGCATCTGGTCGCATTGG
GTCACCAGCAAATCGCGCTGTTAGCGGGCCCATTAAGTTCTGTCTCGGCGCGTCTGCGTCTGGCTGGCTG
GCATAAATATCTCACTCGCAATCAAATTCAGCCGATAGCGGAACGGGAAGGCGACTGGAGTGCCATGTCC
GGTTTTCAACAAACCATGCAAATGCTGAATGAGGGCATCGTTCCCACTGCGATGCTGGTTGCCAACGATC
AGATGGCGCTGGGCGCAATGCGCGCCATTACCGAGTCCGGGCTGCGCGTTGGTGCGGATATCTCGGTAGT
GGGATACGACGATACCGAAGACAGCTCATGTTATATCCCGCCGTTAACCACCATCAAACAGGATTTTCGC
CTGCTGGGGCAAACCAGCGTGGACCGCTTGCTGCAACTCTCTCAGGGCCAGGCGGTGAAGGGCAATCAGC
TGTTGCCCGTCTCACTGGTGAAAAGAAAAACCACGCTAGCGCCCAATACGCAAACCGCCTCTCCCCGCGC
GTTGGCCGATTCATTAATGCAGCTGGCACGACAGGTTTCCCGACTGGAAAGCGGGCAGTGAGCGCAACGC
AATTAATGTAAGTTAGCTCACTCATTAGGCACCCCAGGCTTTACACTTTATGCTTCCGGCTCGTATGTTG
TGTGGAATTGTGAGCGGATAACAATTTCACACAGGAAACAGCTATGACCATGATTACGGATTCACTGGCC
GTCGTTTTACAACGTCGTGACTGGGAAAACCCTGGCGTTACCCAACTTAATCGCCTTGCAGCACATCCCC
CTTTCGCCAGCTGGCGTAATAGCGAAGAGGCCCGCACCGATCGCCCTTCCCAACAGTTGCGCAGCCTGAA
TGGCGAATGGCGCTTTGCCTGGTTTCCGGCACCAGAAGCGGTGCCGGAAAGCTGGCTGGAGTGCGATCTT
CCTGAGGCCGATACTGTCGTCGTCCCCTCAAACTGGCAGATGCACGGTTACGATGCGCCCATCTACACCA
ACGTGACCTATCCCATTACGGTCAATCCGCCGTTTGTTCCCACGGAGAATCCGACGGGTTGTTACTCGCT
CACATTTAATGTTGATGAAAGCTGGCTACAGGAAGGCCAGA
